>Addgene plasmid #238103 | pME463 | addgene full sequence | sequence record 472658 | Addgene NGS Result
TTGAGATCCTTTTTTTCTGCGCGTAATCTGCTGCTTGCAAACAAAAAAACCACCGCTACCAGCGGTGGTT
TGTTTGCCGGATCAAGAGCTACCAACTCTTTTTCCGAAGGTAACTGGCTTCAGCAGAGCGCAGATACCAA
ATACTGTTCTTCTAGTGTAGCCGTAGTTAGGCCACCACTTCAAGAACTCTGTAGCACCGCCTACATACCT
CGCTCTGCTAATCCTGTTACCAGTGGCTGCTGCCAGTGGCGATAAGTCGTGTCTTACCGGGTTGGACTCA
AGACGATAGTTACCGGATAAGGCGCAGCGGTCGGGCTGAACGGGGGGTTCGTGCACACAGCCCAGCTTGG
AGCGAACGACCTACACCGAACTGAGATACCTACAGCGTGAGCTATGAGAAAGCGCCACGCTTCCCGAAGG
GAGAAAGGCGGACAGGTATCCGGTAAGCGGCAGGGTCGGAACAGGAGAGCGCACGAGGGAGCTTCCAGGG
GGAAACGCCTGGTATCTTTATAGTCCTGTCGGGTTTCGCCACCTCTGACTTGAGCGTCGATTTTTGTGAT
GCTCGTCAGGGGGGCGGAGCCTATGGAAAAACGCCAGCAACGCGGCCTTTTTACGGTTCCTGGCCTTTTG
CTGGCCTTTTGCTCACATGTTCTTTCCTGCGTTATCCCCTGATTCTGTGGATAACCGTATTACCGCCTTT
GAGTGAGCTGATACCGCTCGCCGCAGCCGAACGACCGAGCGCAGCGAGTCAGTGAGCGAGGAAGCGGAAG
AGCGCCCAATACGCAAACCGCCTCTCCCCGCGCGTTGGCCGATTCATTAATGCAGCTGGCACGACAGGTT
TCCCGACTGGAAAGCGGGCAGTGAGCGCAACGCAATTAATGTGAGTTAGCTCACTCATTAGGCACCCTAG
GCTTTACACTTTATGCTTCCGGCTCGTATGTTGTGTGGAATTGTGAGCGGATAACAATTTCACACAGGAA
ACAGCTATGACCATGATTACGCCAAGCTCTAGCTAGAGGTCGACGGTATCGAGCCCCAGCTGGTTCTTTC
CGCCTCAGAAGCCATAGAGCCCACCGCATCCCCAGCATGCCTGCTATTGTCTTCCCAATCCTCCCCCTTG
CTGTCCTGCCCCACCCCACCCCCCAGAATAGAATGACACCTACTCAGACAATGCGATGCAATTTCCTCAT
TTTATTAGGAAAGGACAGTGGGAGTGGCACCTTCCAGGGTCAAGGAAGGCACGGGGGAGGGGCAAACAAC
AGATGGCTGGCAACTAGAAGGCACAGTCGAGGCTGATCAGCGGGTTTAAACTCAATGGTGATGGTGATGA
TGACCGGTTAGACTTTCCTCTTCTTCTTGGGAGAACCACCAGACTTGTACAGCTCGTCCATGCCGCCGGT
GGAGTGGCGGCCCTCGGCGCGTTCGTACTGTTCCACGATGGTGTAGTCCTCGTTGTGGGAGGTGATGTCC
AACTTGATGTTGACGTTGTAGGCGCCGGGCAGCTGCACGGGCTTCTTGGCCTTGTAGGTGGTCTTGACCT
CAGCGTCGTAGTGGCCGCCGTCCTTCAGCTTCAGCCTCTGCTTGATCTCGCCCTTCAGGGCGCCGTCCTC
GGGGTACATCCGCTCGGAGGAGGCCTCCCAGCCCATGGTCTTCTTCTGCATTACGGGGCCGTCGGAGGGG
AAGTTGGTGCCGCGCAGCTTCACCTTGTAGATGAACTCGCCGTCCTGCAGGGAGGAGTCCTGGGTCACGG
TCACCACGCCGCCGTCCTCGAAGTTCATCACGCGCTCCCACTTGAAGCCCTCGGGGAAGGACAGCTTCAA
GTAGTCGGGGATGTCGGCGGGGTGCTTCACGTAGGCCTTGGAGCCGTACATGAACTGAGGGGACAGGATG
TCCCAGGCGAAGGGCAGGGGGCCACCCTTGGTCACCTTCAGCTTGGCGGTCTGGGTGCCCTCGTAGGGGC
GGCCCTCGCCCTCGCCCTCGATCTCGAACTCGTGGCCGTTCACGGAGCCCTCCATGTGCACCTTGAAGCG
CATGAACTCCTTGATGATGGCCATGTTATCCTCCTCGCCCTTGCTCACCATAGGTCCAGGGTTCTCCTCC
ACGTCTCCAGCCTGCTTCAGCAGGCTGAAGTTAGTAGCTCCGCTTCCGACTTTCCTCTTCTTCTTGGGCT
CGAATTCGCTGCCGTCGGCGGTTCTTTTTGAGCCGCCAGAGTCACCTCCCAGCTGAGACAGGTCGATCCG
TGTCTCGTACAGGCCGGTGATGCTCTGGTGGATCAGGGTGGCGTCCAGCACCTCTTTGGTGCTTCTGTAC
TGCTTGGGGTCGATGGTGGTGTCAAAGTACTTGAAGGCTCTAGGGGCTCCCAGTCTGGTCAGGGTAAACA
GGTGGATGATATTCTCGGCCTGCTCTCTGATGGGCTTATCCCGGTGCTTGTTGTAGGCGGACAGCACTTT
GTCCAGATTAGCGTCGGCCAGGATCACTCTCTTGGAGAACTCGCTGATCTGCTCGATGATCTCGTCCAGG
TAGTGCTTGTGCTGTTCCACAAACAGCTGTTTCTGCTCATTATCCTCGGGGGAGCCCTTCAGCTTCTCAT
AGTGGCTGGCCAGGTACAGGAAGTTCACATATTTGGAGGGCAGGGCCAGTTCGTTTCCCTTCTGCAGCTG
CTTGGCAGAGGCCAGCATTCTCTTCCGGCCGTTTTCCAGCTCGAACAGGGAGTACTTAGGCAGCTTGATG
ATCAGGTCCTTTTTCACTTCTTTGTAGCCCTTGGCTTCCAGAAAGTCGATGGGATTCTTCTCGAAGCTGC
TTCTTTCCATGATGGTGATCCCCAGCAGCTCTTTCACACTCTTCAGTTTCTTGGACTTGCCCTTTTCCAC
TTTGGCCACCACCAGCACAGAATAGGCCACGGTGGGCCACAGGAAGCCGCCGTACTTCTTAGGGTCCCAG
TCCTTCTTTCTGGCGATCAGCTTATCGCTGTTCCTCTTGGGTCTGATAGACTCTTTGCTGAAGCCGCCTG
TCTGCACCTCGGTCTTTTTCACGATATTCACTTGGGGCATGCTCAGCACTTTCCGCACGGTGGCAAAATC
CCGGCCCTTATCCCACACGATCTCCCCGGTTTCGCCGTTTGTCTCGATCAGAGGCCGCTTCCGGATCTCG
CCGTTGGCCAGGGTAATCTCGGTCTTGAAAAAGTTCATGATGTTGCTGTAGAAGAAGTACTTGGCGGTAG
CCTTGCCGATTTCCTGCTCGCTCTTGGCGATCATCTTCCGCACGTCGTACACCTTGTAGTCGCCGTACAC
GAACTCGCTTTCCAGCTTAGGGTACTTTTTGATCAGGGCGGTTCCCACGACGGCGTTCAGGTAGGCGTCG
TGGGCGTGGTGGTAGTTGTTGATCTCGCGCACTTTGTAAAACTGGAAATCCTTCCGGAAATCGGACACCA
GCTTGGACTTCAGGGTGATCACTTTCACTTCCCGGATCAGCTTGTCATTCTCGTCGTACTTAGTGTTCAT
CCGGGAGTCCAGGATCTGTGCCACGTGCTTTGTGATCTGCCGGGTTTCCACCAGCTGTCTCTTGATGAAG
CCGGCCTTATCCAGTTCGCTCAGGCCGCCTCTCTCGGCCTTGGTCAGATTGTCGAACTTTCTCTGGGTAA
TCAGCTTGGCGTTCAGCAGCTGCCGCCAGTAGTTCTTCATCTTCTTCACGACCTCTTCGGAGGGCACGTT
GTCGCTCTTGCCCCGGTTCTTGTCGCTTCTGGTCAGCACCTTGTTGTCGATGGAGTCGTCCTTCAGAAAG
CTCTGAGGCACGATATGGTCCACATCGTAGTCGGACAGCCGGTTGATGTCCAGTTCCTGGTCCACGTACA
TATCCCGCCCATTCTGCAGGTAGTACAGGTACAGCTTCTCGTTCTGCAGCTGGGTGTTTTCCACGGGGTG
TTCTTTCAGGATCTGGCTGCCCAGCTCTTTGATGCCCTCTTCGATCCGCTTCATTCTCTCGCGGCTGTTC
TTCTGTCCCTTCTGGGTGGTCTGGTTCTCTCTGGCCATTTCGATCACGATGTTCTCGGGCTTGTGCCGGC
CCATCACTTTCACGAGCTCGTCCACCACCTTCACTGTCTGCAGGATGCCCTTCTTAATGGCGGGGCTGCC
GGCCAGATTGGCAATGTGCTCGTGCAGGCTATCGCCCTGGCCGGACACCTGGGCTTTCTGGATGTCCTCT
TTAAAGGTCAGGCTGTCGTCGTGGATCAGCTGCATGAAGTTTCTGTTGGCGAAGCCGTCGGACTTCAGGA
AATCCAGGATTGTCTTGCCGGACTGCTTGTCCCGGATGCCGTTGATCAGCTTCCGGCTCAGCCTGCCCCA
GCCGGTGTATCTCCGCCGCTTCAGCTGCTTCATCACTTTGTCGTCGAACAGGTGGGCATAGGTTTTCAGC
CGTTCCTCGATCATCTCTCTGTCCTCAAACAGTGTCAGGGTCAGCACGATATCTTCCAGAATGTCCTCGT
TTTCCTCATTGTCCAGGAAGTCCTTGTCCTTGATAATTTTCAGCAGATCGTGGTATGTGCCCAGGGAGGC
GTTGAACCGATCTTCCACGCCGGAGATTTCCACGGAGTCGAAGCACTCGATTTTCTTGAAGTAGTCCTCT
TTCAGCTGCTTCACGGTCACTTTCCGGTTGGTCTTGAACAGCAGGTCCACGATGGCCTTTTTCTGCTCGC
CGCTCAGGAAGGCGGGCTTTCTCATTCCCTCGGTCACGTATTTCACTTTGGTCAGCTCGTTATACACGGT
GAAGTACTCGTACAGCAGGCTGTGCTTGGGCAGCACCTTCTCGTTGGGCAGGTTCTTATCGAAGTTGGTC
ATCCGCTCGATGAAGCTCTGGGCGGAAGCGCCCTTGTCCACCACTTCCTCGAAGTTCCAGGGGGTGATGG
TTTCCTCGCTCTTTCTGGTCATCCAGGCGAATCTGCTGTTTCCCCTGGCCAGAGGGCCCACGTAGTAGGG
GATGCGGAAGGTCAGGATCTTCTCGATCTTTTCCCGGTTGTCCTTCAGGAATGGGTAAAAATCTTCCTGC
CGCCGCAGAATGGCGTGCAGCTCTCCCAGGTGGATCTGGTGGGGGATGCTGCCGTTGTCGAAGGTCCGCT
GCTTCCGCAGCAGGTCCTCTCTGTTCAGCTTCACGAGCAGTTCCTCGGTGCCGTCCATCTTTTCCAGGAT
GGGCTTGATGAACTTGTAGAACTCTTCCTGGCTGGCTCCGCCGTCAATGTAGCCGGCGTAGCCGTTCTTG
CTCTGGTCGAAGAAAATCTCTTTGTACTTCTCAGGCAGCTGCTGCCGCACGAGAGCTTTCAGCAGGGTCA
GGTCCTGGTGGTGCTCGTCGTATCTCTTGATCATAGAGGCGCTCAGGGGGGCCTTGGTGATCTCGGTGTT
CACTCTCAGGATGTCGCTCAGCAGGATGGCGTCGGACAGGTTCTTGGCGGCCAGAAACAGGTCGGCGTAC
TGGTCGCCGATCTGGGCCAGCAGGTTGTCCAGGTCGTCGTCGTAGGTGTCCTTGCTCAGCTGCAGTTTGG
CATCCTCGGCCAGGTCGAAGTTGCTCTTGAAGTTGGGGGTCAGGCCCAGGCTCAGGGCAATCAGGTTTCC
GAACAGGCCATTCTTCTTCTCGCCGGGCAGCTGGGCGATCAGATTTTCCAGCCGTCTGCTCTTGCTCAGT
CTGGCAGACAGGATGGCCTTGGCGTCCACGCCGCTGGCGTTGATGGGGTTTTCCTCGAACAGCTGGTTGT
AGGTCTGCACCAGCTGGATGAACAGCTTGTCCACGTCGCTGTTGTCGGGGTTCAGGTCGCCCTCGATCAG
GAAGTGGCCCCGGAACTTGATCATGTGGGCCAGGGCCAGATAGATCAGCCGCAGGTCGGCCTTGTCGGTG
CTGTCCACCAGTTTCTTTCTCAGGTGGTAGATGGTGGGGTACTTCTCGTGGTAGGCCACCTCGTCCACGA
TGTTGCCGAAGATGGGGTGCCGCTCGTGCTTCTTATCCTCTTCCACCAGGAAGGACTCTTCCAGTCTGTG
GAAGAAGCTGTCGTCCACCTTGGCCATCTCGTTGCTGAAGATCTCTTGCAGATAGCAGATCCGGTTCTTC
CGTCTGGTGTATCTTCTTCTGGCGGTTCTCTTCAGCCGGGTTCTCTCGGCTGTTTCGCCGCTGTCGAACA
GCAGGGCTCCGATCAGGTTCTTCTTGATGCTGTGCCGGTCGGTGTTGCCCAGCACCTTGAATTTCTTGCT
GGGCACCTTGTACTCGTCGGTGATCACGGCCCAGCCCACAGAGTTGGTGCCGATGGCCAGGCCGATGCTG
TACTTCTTGTCTGACCCCCCGCTGCTGCCCCCGCTGCTTTCAGGTGTTGCGCTCTCGCTTGTGCCAGGTG
TCTCAGAGCCAGAGGAGCCTCCGCTAGATCCTCCGGAGTCGGTGGAGCTCTGGGCCTTCTTCTGAGCCTT
GAACACCTGTCTAGGCATCCGAAAGAAATAGCACAGCAGGGCGGCACATTCATCTGCCAGGATTCCCTCG
GTAATTTCGACGCGGTGATTCATGCCGGGGTGGTGCAGCACGTCCATCAGGGAGCCTGCGGCGCCGGTTT
TTGCGTTCCTCACGCCAAACACCACGCGGCCGATCCTAGAGTGGATCATGGCGCCGGCGCACATCACGCA
AGGCTCGAATGTCACGTACAGGGTGGCGTCAATCAGTCTGTAGTTCTGCATGACCAGGCCGCCCTGTCTC
AGGGCCATAATTTCGGCATGGGCTGTTGGGTCGTGCAGGCCGATGGCTCTGTTCCAGCCCTCGCCGATCA
CTCTATTGTTCAGCACCAGCACGGCTCCCACAGGCACCTCCCTCTCATCGCGTGCCCTCTTGGCCAGGGT
CAGGGCATGTCTCATCCAGTACTCGTGGGAAAACTCCACCTCAGAGACTTTCCGCTTCTTCTTTGGTGAC
TCGAACTCGCTTCCGTCGGCTGTCCGTTTCATGGTGGCGGCTCTCCCTATAGTGAGTCGTATTAGCGGCC
GCGGATCTCTAGCGGATCTGACGGTTCACTAAACCAGCTCTGCTTATATAGACCTCCCACCGTACACGCC
TACCGCCCATTTGCGTCAATGGGGCGGAGTTGTTACGACATTTTGGAAAGTCCCGTTGATTTTGGTGCCA
AAACAAACTCCCATTGACGTCAATGGGGTGGAGACTTGGAAATCCCCGTGAGTCAAACCGCTATCCACGC
CCATTGATGTACTGCCAAAACCGCATCACCATGGTAATAGCGATGACTAATACGTAGATGTACTGCCAAG
TAGGAAAGTCCCATAAGGTCATGTACTGGGCATAATGCCAGGCGGGCCATTTACCGTCATTGACGTCAAT
AGGGGGCGTACTTGGCATATGATACACTTGATGTACTGCCAAGTGGGCAGTTTACCGTAAATACTCCACC
CATTGACGTCAATGGAAAGTCCCTATTGGCGTTACTATGGGAACATACGTCATTATTGACGTCAATGGGC
GGGGGTCGTTGGGCGGTCAGCCAGGCGGGCCATTTACCGTAAGTTATGTAACGCGGAACTCCATATATGG
GCTATGAACTAATGACCCCGTAATTGATTACTATTAATAACTAGTCAATAATCAATGTCAACGCGTATAT
CTGGCCCGTACATCGCGAAGCAGCGCAAAACGCCTAACCCTAAGCAGATTCTTCATGCAATTGTCGGTCA
AGCCTTGCCTTGTTGTAGCTTAAATTTTGCTCGCGCACTACTCAGCGACCTCCAACACACAAGCAGGGAG
CAGATACTGGCTTAACTATGCGGCATCAGAGCAGATTGTACTGAGAGTCGACCCTAGGGGATCGGGAGAT
CGATCTCCCGATCCGTCGACGTCAGGTGGCACTTTTCGGGGAAATGTGCGCGGAACCCCTATTTGTTTAT
TTTTCTAAATACATTCAAATATGTATCCGCTCATGAGACAATAACCCTGATAAATGCTTCAATAATATTG
AAAAAGGAAGAGTATGAGTATTCAACATTTCCGTGTCGCCCTTATTCCCTTTTTTGCGGCATTTTGCCTT
CCTGTTTTTGCTCACCCAGAAACGCTGGTGAAAGTAAAAGATGCTGAAGATCAGTTGGGTGCACGAGTGG
GTTACATCGAACTGGATCTCAACAGCGGTAAGATCCTTGAGAGTTTTCGCCCCGAAGAACGTTTTCCAAT
GATGAGCACTTTTAAAGTTCTGCTATGTGGCGCGGTATTATCCCGTATTGACGCCGGGCAAGAGCAACTC
GGTCGCCGCATACACTATTCTCAGAATGACTTGGTTGAGTACTCACCAGTCACAGAAAAGCATCTTACGG
ATGGCATGACAGTAAGAGAATTATGCAGTGCTGCCATAACCATGAGTGATAACACTGCGGCCAACTTACT
TCTGACAACGATCGGAGGACCGAAGGAGCTAACCGCTTTTTTGCACAACATGGGGGATCATGTAACTCGC
CTTGATCGTTGGGAACCGGAGCTGAATGAAGCCATACCAAACGACGAGCGTGACACCACGATGCCTGTAG
CAATGGCAACAACGTTGCGCAAACTATTAACTGGCGAACTACTTACTCTAGCTTCCCGGCAACAATTAAT
AGACTGGATGGAGGCGGATAAAGTTGCAGGACCACTTCTGCGCTCGGCCCTTCCGGCTGGCTGGTTTATT
GCTGATAAATCTGGAGCCGGTGAGCGTGGGTCCCGCGGTATCATTGCAGCACTGGGGCCAGATGGTAAGC
CCTCCCGTATCGTAGTTATCTACACGACGGGGAGTCAGGCAACTATGGATGAACGAAATAGACAGATCGC
TGAGATAGGTGCCTCACTGATTAAGCATTGGTAACTGTCAGACCAAGTTTACTCATATATACTTTAGATT
GATTTAAAACTTCATTTTTAATTTAAAAGGATCTAGGTGAAGATCCTTTTTGATAATCTCATGACCAAAA
TCCCTTAACGTGAGTTTTCGTTCCACTGAGTGTCAGACCCCGTAGAAAAGATCAAAGGATCTTC
Features (pLannotate 1.2.2; 17 found; start..end, strand, type, name):
      1..589     +  rep_origin     ori: high-copy-number ColE1/pMB1/pBR322/pUC origin of replication
    772..864     +  CDS            lacI (fragment): lac repressor; lacI; The lac repressor binds to the lac operator to inhibit transcription in E. coli. This inhibition can be relieved by adding lactose or isopropyl-β-D-thiogalactopyranoside (IPTG).
    877..898     +  protein_bind   CAP binding site: CAP binding activates transcription in the presence of cAMP. E. coli catabolite activator protein
    913..943     +  promoter       lac promoter: promoter for the E. coli lac operon
    951..967     +  protein_bind   lac operator: The lac repressor binds to the lac operator to inhibit transcription in E. coli. This inhibition can be relieved by adding lactose or isopropyl-β-D-thiogalactopyranoside (IPTG). lac repressor encoded by lacI
   1016..1032    -  misc_feature   MCS (fragment): pBluescript multiple cloning site
   1037..1058    -  promoter       SV40 promoter (fragment): SV40 enhancer and early promoter
   1062..1286    -  polyA_signal   bGH poly(A) signal: bovine growth hormone polyadenylation signal
   1374..2081    -  CDS            mCherry: mCherry is a basic (constitutively fluorescent) red fluorescent protein published in 2004, derived from Discosoma sp.. It is reported to be a very rapidly-maturing monomer with low acid sensitivity.
   2210..6311    -  CDS            dCas9 (fragment): catalytically dead mutant of the Cas9 endonuclease from the Streptococcus pyogenes Type II CRISPR/Cas system RNA-guided DNA-binding protein that lacks endonuclease activity due to the D10A mutation in the RuvC catalytic domain and the N863A mutation in the HNH catalytic domain
   6426..6905    -  CDS            tadA: TADA_ECOLI - Also known as yfhC. Experimental evidence at protein level: Swiss-Prot protein existence level 1. Catalyzes the deamination of adenosine to inosine at the wobble position 34 of tRNA(Arg2). Essential for cell viability. From Escherichia coli (strain K12).
   6976..6994    -  promoter       T7 promoter: promoter for bacteriophage T7 RNA polymerase
   7036..7239    -  promoter       CMV promoter: human cytomegalovirus (CMV) immediate early promoter
   7240..7619    -  enhancer       CMV enhancer: human cytomegalovirus immediate early enhancer
   7774..7818    +  misc_feature   bom (fragment): basis of mobility region from pBR322
   7889..7993    +  promoter       AmpR promoter: bla
   7994..8854    +  CDS            AmpR: β-lactamase; bla; confers resistance to ampicillin, carbenicillin, and related antibiotics
