[The description below was written by a language model from this plasmid's Addgene catalogue record and pLannotate feature annotations shown in this document.]
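Description:
pME463 is a 9,024 bp mammalian expression plasmid on a pCMV backbone that encodes an adenine base editor, ABE7.10-HK, fused to a near-PAM-less SpRY Cas9 nickase. It is propagated in E. coli through a high-copy ColE1/pUC-type origin and selected with ampicillin via the β-lactamase (AmpR) gene and its own promoter. Remnants of a lac regulatory region, a pBluescript-type cloning site and an SV40 promoter fragment are also annotated, but they appear to be backbone leftovers rather than functional parts of the payload.

The single expression cassette is driven by the CMV immediate-early enhancer and promoter, with a T7 promoter just upstream of the coding sequence that could allow in vitro transcription. It is terminated by the bovine growth hormone polyadenylation signal. The roughly 5.6 kb open reading frame begins with an SV40 bipartite NLS. This is followed by a single evolved E. coli TadA deaminase domain (TadA*7.10 carrying Y123H and N157K) and then S. pyogenes Cas9. The Cas9 carries D10A, which makes it a nickase, plus the listed SpRY substitutions (A61R, L111R, N1317R, A1322R, R1333P) that relax PAM requirements. The automated annotation labels this region as a dCas9 fragment, but the catalogue entry describes only the D10A nickase change. A second bipartite NLS, a P2A self-cleaving peptide and mCherry follow, so transfected cells co-produce red fluorescence as a separate protein, allowing them to be identified or sorted.

No guide RNA cassette is annotated, so a guide would need to be supplied separately. The plasmid comes from a study of minimally evolved adenine base editors and is suited to A•T-to-G•C editing in mammalian cells at sites lacking a canonical NGG PAM.
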