Addgene plasmid #238103: pME463
Purpose: Expressed ME-ABE ABE7.10-HK with SpRYCas9
Depositing lab: Alexis Komor. Depositing organization: University of California, San Diego (UCSD). Publication: Precise, minimally evolved adenine base editors generated through mutation reversion analysis. Evanoff M, Korpal S, Krill ZD, Cowan QT, Komor AC. Nat Biotechnol. 2026 Mar 18. doi: 10.1038/s41587-026-03045-z. PubMed 41851306.
Backbone
  Vector backbone: pCMV
  Total vector size (bp): 9024
  Vector type: Mammalian Expression, CRISPR
Growth in bacteria
  Bacterial resistance: Ampicillin, 100 μg/mL
  Growth temperature: 37°C
  Growth strain: NEB Stable
  Copy number: High Copy
Gene/Insert
  Gene/Insert name: TadA*7.10(Y123H/N157K)-m_SpRYnCas9(D10A) (alt name: ABE7.10-HK SpRY-nCas9)
  Species: H. sapiens (human), Synthetic
  Insert size (bp): 5625
  Mutation: TadA modifications include Y123H, N157K; SpRY-nCas9 modifications include D10A (nick) and A61R, L111R, N1317R, A1322R, and R1333P (SpRY)
  Tag / fusion protein: SV40 bpNLS-P2A-mCherry (C terminal on insert); SV40 bpNLS (N terminal on insert)
Terms and licenses: Academic/Nonprofit Terms; Industry Terms: Not Available to Industry
How to cite: pME463 was a gift from Alexis Komor (Addgene plasmid # 238103 ; http://n2t.net/addgene:238103 ; RRID:Addgene_238103)
